>Addgene plasmid #205372 | pICH41295(pro5U)-pAT2G43070 | addgene full sequence | sequence record 404846 | Addgene NGS Result
ACAGGCTTATCTTGGACAAGAAGAAGATCGCTTGGCCTCGCGCGCAGATCAGTTGGAAGAATTTGTCCAT
TACGTAAAAGGCGAGATCACCAAGGTAGTCGGCAAATAACTGTCAGACCAAGTTTACTCATATATACTTT
AGATTGATTTAAAACTTCATTTTTAATTTAAAAGGATCTAGGTGAAGATCCTTTTTGATAATCTCATGAC
CAAAATCCCTTAACGTGAGTTTTCGTTCCACTGAGCGTCAGACCCCGTAGAAAAGATCAAAGGATCTTCT
TGAGATCCTTTTTTTCTGCGCGTAATCTGCTGCTTGCAAACAAAAAAACCACCGCTACCAGCGGTGGTTT
GTTTGCCGGATCAAGAGCTACCAACTCTTTTTCCGAAGGTAACTGGCTTCAGCAGAGCGCAGATACCAAA
TACTGTTCTTCTAGTGTAGCCGTAGTTAGGCCACCACTTCAAGAACTCTGTAGCACCGCCTACATACCTC
GCTCTGCTAATCCTGTTACCAGTGGCTGCTGCCAGTGGCGATAAGTCGTGTCTTACCGGGTTGGACTCAA
GACGATAGTTACCGGATAAGGCGCAGCGGTCGGGCTGAACGGGGGGTTCGTGCACACAGCCCAGCTTGGA
GCGAACGACCTACACCGAACTGAGATACCTACAGCGTGAGCTATGAGAAAGCGCCACGCTTCCCGAAGGG
AGAAAGGCGGACAGGTATCCGGTAAGCGGCAGGGTCGGAACAGGAGAGCGCACGAGGGAGCTTCCAGGGG
GAAACGCCTGGTATCTTTATAGTCCTGTCGGGTTTCGCCACCTCTGACTTGAGCGTCGATTTTTGTGATG
CTCGTCAGGGGGGCGGAGCCTATGGAAAAACGCCAGCAACGCGGCCTTTTTACGGTTCCTGGCCTTTTGC
TGGCCTTTTGCTCACATGTTCTTTCCTGCGTTATCCCCTGATTCTGTGGATAACCGTATTACCGCCTTTG
AGTGAGCTGATACCGCTCGCCGCAGCCGAACGACCGAGCGCAGCGAGTCAGTGAGCGAGGAAGCGGAAGA
GCGCCCAATACGCAAACCGCCTCTCCCCGCGCGTTGGCCGATTCATTAATCACTCTGTGGTCTCAGGAGT
AAATTAAGGTACTAATTACAAAGGGAACCAAACAGAAAAAAAAAAACAAATTGTTTTGTAATTAGCTCAA
AACGAAATTCAAAGGGAAAAGATTTTAAGTACAAACTGTAAATTTCTTGTAATTTTATATAACCAAGAAG
GTGTTTCTCTCCTGAATTATTCGTTTTTCTTGATATTTCTATTGTTAAATAAACAGATAAATCGAGTTCA
TATAAATTAGTTATCTAAATAATTTAGTTTTTCTTGATAGTTATCAAATGAAGAACATTTAAACCGGCCG
GTACGATGACATTTAGAATTTACAATCAAACTCCTCTACTTAACTGTTCTATTTGTTTGTTTGACATACT
AGACAAGTCAAAATACATCGTGGGGATCTGAATTCTGCTCAAAATACTTTTGAAACCATTATATTTTACA
TAATGCGACATATATTAATTTATGATTTTTGATTAGTTGAGCAAAAAGAGCTGTCGTATATCATATAGTT
TTAATGAATCACTCAAAAATTGGCACAATAGAAACAGTAAAAGAATTATTGAATTTAGAGGATAAAAAAG
ACTATAATATCGACCGTCCGATATATCCCAGAAAGATTTTAACAGCAACTCTTTGTCTCTTCTTCTTCTT
CTTCTTCTTCTTCTCTCCGATTTGCTCAGTCGATTGCGTCAATGTGAGACCACGAAGTGGCTCTTCAGTG
GACGAAAGGGCCTCGTGATACGCCTATTTTTATAGGTTAATGTCATGATAATAATGGTTTCTTAGACGTC
AGGTGGCACTTTTCGGGGAAATGTGCGCGGAACCCCTATTTGTTTATTTTTCTAAATACATTCAAATATG
TATCCGCTCATGAGACAATAACCCTGATAAATGCTTCAATAATATTGAAAAAGGAAGAGTATGCGCTCAC
GCAACTGGTCCAGAACCTTGACCGAACGCAGCGGTGGTAACGGCGCAGTGGCGGTTTTCATGGCTTGTTA
TGACTGTTTTTTTTTGGGGTACAGTCTATGCCTCGGGCATCCAAGCAGCAAGCGCGTTACGCCGTGGGTC
GATGTTTGATGTTATGGAGCAGCAACGATGTTACGCAGCAGGGCAGTCGCCCTAAAACAAAGTTAAACAT
CATGAGGGAAGCGGTGATCGCCGAAGTATCGACTCAACTATCAGAGGTAGTTGGCGTCATCGAGCGCCAT
CTCGAACCGACGTTGCTGGCCGTACATTTGTACGGCTCCGCAGTGGATGGCGGCCTGAAGCCACACAGCG
ATATTGATTTGCTGGTTACGGTGACCGTAAGGCTTGATGAAACAACGCGGCGAGCTTTGATCAACGACCT
TTTGGAAACTTCGGCTTCCCCTGGAGAGAGCGAGATTCTCCGCGCTGTAGAAGTCACCATTGTTGTGCAC
GACGACATCATTCCGTGGCGTTATCCAGCTAAGCGCGAACTGCAATTTGGAGAATGGCAGCGCAATGACA
TTCTTGCAGGTATCTTCGAGCCAGCCACGATCGACATTGATCTGGCTATCTTGCTGACAAAAGCAAGAGA
ACATAGCGTTGCCTTGGTAGGTCCAGCGGCGGAGGAACTCTTTGATCCGGTTCCTGAACAGGATCTATTT
GAGGCGCTAAATGAAACCTTAACGCTATGGAACTCGCCGCCCGACTGGGCTGGCGATGAGCGAAATGTAG
TGCTTACGTTGTCCCGCATTTGGTACAGCGCAGTAACCGGCAAAATCGCGCCGAAGGATGTCGCTGCCGA
CTGGGCAATGGAGCGCCTGCCGGCCCAGTATCAGCCCGTCATACTTGAAGCTAG
Features (pLannotate 1.2.2; 6 found; start..end, strand, type, name):
    280..868     +  rep_origin     ori: high-copy-number ColE1/pMB1/pBR322/pUC origin of replication
   1051..1100    +  CDS            lacI (fragment): lac repressor; lacI; The lac repressor binds to the lac operator to inhibit transcription in E. coli. This inhibition can be relieved by adding lactose or isopropyl-β-D-thiogalactopyranoside (IPTG).
   1916..2020    +  promoter       AmpR promoter: bla
   2011..2091    -  CDS            int (fragment): INT2_ECOLX - Protein inferred from homology: Swiss-Prot protein existence level 3. Putative integrase believed to be involved in the insertion of antibiotic resistance genes into plasmids and transposons. From Escherichia coli.
   2179..2235    +  CDS            GmR (fragment): gentamycin acetyltransferase; aacC1; confers resistance to gentamycin
   2242..106     +  CDS            aadA (across the origin): S3AD_ECOLX - Experimental evidence at protein level: Swiss-Prot protein existence level 1. Mediates bacterial resistance to the antibiotics streptomycin and spectinomycin. From Escherichia coli.
