[The description below was written by a language model from this plasmid's Addgene catalogue record and pLannotate feature annotations shown in this document.]
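Description:
pICH41295(pro5U)-pAT2G43070 is a level 0 part plasmid for the MoClo (modular Golden Gate) cloning system, carrying a promoter plus 5'UTR module in the pICH41295 acceptor backbone. It is a small synthetic-biology vector of about 2.9 kb that is maintained only in E. coli. Replication relies on a high-copy ColE1/pUC-type origin, and selection is by spectinomycin through an aadA (aminoglycoside adenylyltransferase) gene, which in the sequenced record spans the numbering origin. An AmpR (bla) promoter lies upstream of aadA and may drive it. The short integrase, gentamicin acetyltransferase and lacI fragments picked up by automated annotation look like non-functional remnants of the resistance cassette and backbone rather than working genes.

The insert is a 671 bp fragment from Arabidopsis thaliana named pAT2G43070, which by the naming convention and the stated purpose is the promoter and 5' untranslated region of locus AT2G43070. The feature table does not annotate this segment, but an unannotated stretch between the lacI fragment and the AmpR promoter is large enough to hold it. The record does not specify the flanking cloning sites or fusion overhangs. In the MoClo standard, level 0 parts are released by a type IIS restriction enzyme with defined overhangs, so that a promoter+5'UTR module can be joined in order with coding sequence and terminator parts into a level 1 transcription unit.

The plasmid has no reporter, tag or plant selection marker of its own and serves purely as a reusable regulatory part. It was deposited alongside work on identifying and engineering constitutive and repressible plant promoters, so its likely use is building plant expression cassettes driven by this Arabidopsis regulatory region.
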