Addgene plasmid #205372: pICH41295(pro5U)-pAT2G43070
Purpose: MoClo lvl0 Promoter + 5'UTR part
Depositing lab: Jennifer Nemhauser. Depositing organization: University of Washington. Publication: Building a pipeline to identify and engineer constitutive and repressible promoters. Yang EJY, Nemhauser JL. Quant Plant Biol. 2023 Oct 19;4:e12. doi: 10.1017/qpb.2023.10. eCollection 2023. PubMed 37901686.
Backbone
  Vector backbone: pICH41295
  Backbone manufacturer: Sylvestre Marillonnet Lab
  Vector type: Synthetic Biology
Growth in bacteria
  Bacterial resistance: Spectinomycin, 50 μg/mL
  Growth temperature: 37°C
  Growth strain: DH5alpha
  Copy number: High Copy
Gene/Insert
  Gene/Insert name: pAT2G43070
  Species: A. thaliana (mustard weed)
  Insert size (bp): 671
  Cloning method: Restriction Enzyme; 5′ cloning site unknown (unknown if destroyed)
Terms and licenses: Academic/Nonprofit Terms; Industry Terms: Not Available to Industry
How to cite: pICH41295(pro5U)-pAT2G43070 was a gift from Jennifer Nemhauser (Addgene plasmid # 205372 ; http://n2t.net/addgene:205372 ; RRID:Addgene_205372)
